>Addgene plasmid #117033 | SG-C-Int-4 | addgene full sequence | sequence record 228420 | Addgene NGS Result
CTTTCGAGCGTCTTTTTTCGTTTTGGTCCCTTACGCTATTATTGAAGCCAGTCTGTTACCGAAGTGAAAT
TGACGGCTAGCTCAGTCCTAGGTACAGTGCTAGCCAGAGGAAGGAGGCTCGAACGATTACGGATTGCTCT
ACTGTGACTGAAGTTTACAACCCAATTATTGAAGGCCGCTAACGCGGCCTTTTTTTGTTTCTGGTCTCCC
TGAGGCACAGAGATTTACTTTATTCACGACTTCAGATACGCACAGCTAACACCACGTCGTCCCTATCTGC
TGCCCTAGGTCTATGAGTGGTTGCTGGATAACTTTACGGGCATGCATAAGGCTCGTATGATATATTCAGG
GAGACCACAACGGTTTCCCTCTACAAATAATTTTGTTTAACTTTAGTAATTTCAACAAAATAACTAGGAT
TCGAATGAAAGTGGCCATTTATGTTCGTGTTAGCACCGATGAACAGGCCAAAGAAGGTTTTAGCATTCCG
GCACAGCGTGAACGTCTGCGTGCATTTTGTGCAAGCCAGGGTTGGGAAATTGTGCAAGAATATATTGAAG
AAGGTTGGAGCGCAAAAGATCTGGATCGTCCGCAGATGCAGCGTCTGCTGAAAGATATCAAAAAAGGCAA
CATTGATATTGTGCTGGTGTATCGTCTGGATCGCCTGACCCGTAGCGTTCTGGATCTGTATCTGCTGTTA
CAGACCTTTGAAAAATACAATGTGGCATTTCGTAGCGCCACCGAAGTTTATGATACCAGCACCGCAATGG
GTCGTCTGTTTATTACCCTGGTTGCAGCACTGGCACAGTGGGAACGTGAAAATCTGGCAGAACGTGTTAA
ATTTGGTATCGAGCAGATGATCGATGAAGGTAAAAAACCGGGTGGTCATAGCCCGTATGGTTACAAATTT
GATAAAGACTTCAATTGCACCATTATTGAGGAAGAAGCAGACGTTGTTCGTATGATCTATCGCATGTATT
GTGATGGTTATGGCTATCGTAGCATTGCAGATCGTCTGAATGAACTGATGGTTAAACCGCGTATTGCCAA
AGAATGGAATCATAATAGCGTGCGTGATATCCTGACCAACGATATCTATATTGGCACCTATCGTTGGGGT
GATAAAGTTGTTCCGAATAATCATCCGCCTATTATTAGCGAAACCCTGTTCAAAAAAGCCCAGAAAGAAA
AAGAAAAACGTGGCGTTGATCGTAAACGCGTTGGTAAATTTCTGTTTACCGGTCTGTTACAGTGTGGTAA
TTGTGGTGGCCATAAAATGCAGGGCCATTTTGATAAACGTGAGCAGAAAACCTATTACCGTTGTACCAAA
TGTCACCGCATTACCAACGAAAAAAACATTCTGGAACCGCTGCTGGATGAAATTCAGCTGCTGATTACCA
GCAAAGAATACTTTATGAGCAAATTCAGCGACCGCTATGATCAGCAAGAGGTTGTTGATGTTAGCGCACT
GACAAAAGAACTGGAAAAAATCAAACGCCAGAAAGAGAAATGGTACGATCTGTATATGGATGATCGTAAC
CCGATTCCGAAAGAAGAACTGTTTGCCAAAATTAACGAACTGAACAAAAAAGAAGAAGAAATCTATAGCA
AGCTGAGCGAAGTGGAAGAAGATAAAGAACCGGTTGAAGAGAAATATAACCGCCTGAGCAAAATGATCGA
TTTTAAACAGCAGTTTGAGCAGGCCAACGACTTTACCAAAAAAGAGCTGCTGTTCAGCATCTTCGAAAAG
ATTGTGATTTATCGCGAGAAAGGCAAGCTGAAAAAAATCACCCTGGATTACACCCTGAAATAAAATACGG
TCTACTACAGAAGGGTGGTTTATCTTACTCAACGACGAACAATAAGGCCTCCCTAACGGGGGGCCTTTTT
TATTGATAACAAAAAGATTTCCCTCGTCACGCAGTAAGTATTTATCGTAGAAGATCACTTTTATCGGTTT
CCAGAACAGGTAAGAGCCAATAGTGATTACTTCGCGTTATGCAGGCTTCCTCGCTCACTGACTCGCTGCG
CTCGGTCGTTCGGCTGCGGCGAGCGGTATCAGCTCACTCAAAGGCGGTAATCCTAGCTAGGGCGTTCGGC
TGCGGCGAGCGGTATCAGCTCACTCAAAGGCGGTAATACGGTTATCCACAGAATCAGGGGATAACGCAGG
AAAGAACATGTGAGCAAAAGGCCAGCAAAAGGCCAGGAACCGTAAAAAGGCCGCGTTGCTGGCGTTTTTC
CATAGGCTCCGCCCCCCTGACGAGCATCACAAAAATCGACGCTCAAGTCAGAGGTGGCGAAACCCGACAG
GACTATAAAGATACCAGGCGTTTCCCCCTGGAAGCTCCCTCGTGCGCTCTCCTGTTCCGACCCTGCCGCT
TACCGGATACCTGTCCGCCTTTCTCCCTTCGGGAAGCGTGGCGCTTTCTCATAGCTCACGCTGTAGGTAT
CTCAGTTCGGTGTAGGTCGTTCGCTCCAAGCTGGGCTGTGTGCACGAACCCCCCGTTCAGCCCGACCGCT
GCGCCTTATCCGGTAACTATCGTCTTGAGTCCAACCCGGTAAGACACGACTTATCGCCACTGGCAGCAGC
CACTGGTAACAGGATTAGCAGAGCGAGGTATGTAGGCGGTGCTACAGAGTTCTTGAAGTGGTGGCCTAAC
TACGGCTACACTAGAAGGACAGTATTTGGTATCTGCGCTCTGCTGAAGCCAGTTACCTTCGGAAAAAGAG
TTGGTAGCTCTTGATCCGGCAAACAAACCACCGCTGGTAGCGGTGGTTTTTTGTTTGCAAGCAGCAGATT
ACGCGCAGAAAAAAAGGATCTCAAGAAGATCCTTTGATCTTTTCTACGGGGTCTGACGCTCAGTGGAACG
AAAACTCACGTTAAGGGATTTTGGTCATGACTTGTGCTTGGATTCTCACCAATAAAAAACGCCCGGCGGC
AACCGAGCGTTCTGAACAAATCCAGATGGAGTTCTGAGGTCATTACTGGATCTATCAGCAGGAGTCCAAG
CGAGCTCGATATCACTAAATACATTCAAATATCTATCCGCTCATGAGACAATAACCCTGATAAATGCTTC
AATAATATTGAAAAAGGAAGAATATGAGTATTCAACATTTCCGTGTCGCCCTTATTCCCTTTTTTGCGGC
ATTTTGCCTTCCTGTTTTTGCTCACCCAGAAACGCTGGTGAAAGTAAAAGATGCCGAAGATCAGTTGGGT
GCACGTGTGGGTTACATCGAACTGGACCTCAACAGCGGTAAGATTCTTGAGAGTTTTCGCCCCGAAGAAC
GTTTCCCAATGATGAGCACTTTTAAAGTTCTGCTCTGTGGCGCGGTATTATCCCGTATTGACGCCGGGCA
AGAGCAACTCGGTCGCCGCATACACTATTCTCAGAATGACTTGGTTGAGTACTCACCAGTCACAGAAAAG
CATCTTACGGACGGCATGACAGTACGCGAATTATGCAGCGCTGCCATAACCATGAGTGATAACACGGCGG
CCAACTTACTTCTGACAACGATCGGAGGACCGAAGGAGCTTACCGCTTTTTTGCACAACATGGGTGATCA
TGTAACTCGCCTTGATCGTTGGGAACCGGAGCTGAATGAAGCCATACCAAACGACGAGCGTGACACCACG
ATGCCTGTAGCTATGGCAACAACGTTGCGCAAACTCTTAACTGGCGAACTTCTTACTCTCGCTTCCCGGC
AACAATTAATAGACTGGATGGAGGCGGATAAAGTTGCAGGACCACTTCTGCGCTCGGCCCTTCCGGCTGG
CTGGTTTATTGCTGATAAATCTGGAGCCGGTGAGCGTGGGTCTCGCGGTATCATTGCAGCACTGGGGCCA
GATGGTAAGCCCTCCCGTATCGTAGTTATCTACACGACGGGGAGTCAGGCAACTATGGATGAACGAAATA
GACAGATCGCTGAGATAGGTGCCTCCCTGATTAAGCATTGGTAATAATTTAGCTTCCTTAGCTCCTGAAA
ATCTCGATAACTCAAAAAATACGCCCGGTAGTGATCTTATTTCATTATGGTGAAAGTTGGAACCTCTTAC
GTGCCGATCAACGTCTCATTTTCGCCAGATATCGACGTCTAAGAAACCATTATTATCATGACATTAACCT
ATAAAAATAGGCGTATCACGAGGCCCTTTCGTCTTCACCTCGAGTGCCACCTGACGTCTAAGAAACCATT
ATTATCATGACATTAACCTATAAAAATAGGCGTATCACGAGGCAGAATTTCAGATAAAAAAAATCCTTAG
CTTTCGCTAAGGATGATTTCTGGATACTGTTACTTACCGATTATTGTGAAGAACCAGACCGTTTGTTGTA
GCACACTCGGCGAAAATCTGAATAGTAACTTCTTGACAATTAATCATCCGGCTCGTAATTTATGTGGAAA
AGAGGAGAAATACTAGATAAAGTTGTGCCGTATCCAGCGGTTACCAATAATAGTCTCCAGGCATCAAATA
AAACGAAAGGCTCAGTCGAAAGACTGGGCCTTTCGTTTTATCTGTTGTTTGTCGGTGAACGCTCTCTACT
AGAGTCACACTGGCTCACCTTCGGGTGGGCCTTTCTGCGTTTATATAGTAAAGTTCCAATAAGACTCCAG
GTATCTGTCCGTGTAAAAAAGAGTATTGACTTCGCATCTTTTTGTACCTATAATGTGTGGATCACACAGG
AAAGTACTAGATTGAACCTCTACTACGAGTGAGTTGAGATTACAGCCTTACTCGGTACCAAATTCCAGAA
AAGAGACG
Features (pLannotate 1.2.2; 11 found; start..end, strand, type, name):
     70..94      +  promoter       J23119(SpeI) promoter (fragment): bacterial promoter (Registry of Standard Biological Parts BBa J23119) modified to end with an SpeI site
    431..628     +  CDS            YIM3_BPPH1 (fragment): Protein inferred from homology: Swiss-Prot protein existence level 3. From Bacillus phage phi105 (Bacteriophage phi-105).
   2237..2824    -  rep_origin     ori: high-copy-number ColE1/pMB1/pBR322/pUC origin of replication
   2922..2956    -  terminator     lambda t0 terminator: minimal transcription terminator from phage lambda (Scholtissek and Grosse, 1987)
   3032..3101    +  promoter       AmpR promoter: bla
   3104..3964    +  CDS            AmpR: β-lactamase; bla; confers resistance to ampicillin, carbenicillin, and related antibiotics
   3968..4070    -  promoter       cat promoter: promoter of the E. coli cat gene encoding chloramphenicol acetyltransferase
   4247..4290    -  terminator     bacterial terminator: putative bacterial transcription terminator
   4373..4397    +  promoter       trc promoter (fragment): strong E. coli promoter; hybrid between the trp and lac UV5 promoters
   4475..4546    +  terminator     rrnB T1 terminator: transcription terminator T1 from the E. coli rrnB gene
   4562..4589    +  terminator     T7Te terminator: phage T7 early transcription terminator
