[The description below was written by a language model from this plasmid's Addgene catalogue record and pLannotate feature annotations shown in this document.]
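Description:
SG-C-Int-4 is a bacterial synthetic-biology plasmid built on the J66100 backbone (about 2.3 kb) that carries a roughly 2.5 kb synthetic insert described as a constitutive integrase cassette for Int7, assembled by Gibson cloning. The full sequenced plasmid is about 4.8 kb. It is maintained in E. coli at high copy number through a ColE1/pUC-type origin of replication and is selected with ampicillin via the bla (β-lactamase) gene driven by its native AmpR promoter.

The annotated feature table supports the constitutive-expression design. A fragment matching the strong constitutive Registry promoter J23119 lies near the start of the record, followed downstream by a coding region of which only a short segment is recognised by homology, to a phage phi105 protein. This partial hit probably falls within the Int7 integrase open reading frame, but the automated annotation does not label the integrase itself or define its boundaries, ribosome binding site or any tags. Several transcription terminators (lambda t0, rrnB T1, T7Te and a putative bacterial terminator) flank the backbone modules and presumably insulate the cassette, the origin and the resistance gene from read-through. A cat promoter and a short trc promoter fragment are also detected in the backbone region, and the record does not state their function.

Phage integrases catalyse site-specific recombination between attachment sites, inverting or excising the intervening DNA. In line with the associated work on recombinase logic devices, this plasmid would supply Int7 continuously so that target constructs carrying the matching sites can be switched and characterised in E. coli.
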