Addgene plasmid #117033: SG-C-Int-4
Purpose: Constitutive integrase cassette - Int7
Depositing lab: Jerome Bonnet. Depositing organization: CNRS UMR 5048, INSERM U1054, Centre de Biochimie Structurale. Publication: Hierarchical composition of reliable recombinase logic devices. Guiziou S, Mayonove P, Bonnet J. Nat Commun. 2019 Jan 28;10(1):456. doi: 10.1038/s41467-019-08391-y. PubMed 30692530.
Backbone
  Vector backbone: J66100
  Backbone size w/o insert (bp): 2327
  Vector type: Synthetic Biology
Growth in bacteria
  Bacterial resistance: Ampicillin, 100 μg/mL
  Growth temperature: 37°C
  Growth strain: DH5alpha
  Copy number: High Copy
Gene/Insert
  Gene/Insert name: Constitutive integrase cassette - Int7
  Species: Synthetic
  Insert size (bp): 2460
  Cloning method: Gibson Cloning
Terms and licenses: Academic/Nonprofit Terms; Industry Terms: Not Available to Industry
How to cite: SG-C-Int-4 was a gift from Jerome Bonnet (Addgene plasmid # 117033 ; http://n2t.net/addgene:117033 ; RRID:Addgene_117033)
